Addgene plasmid #218537: pMXS-IRES-Blast FLVCR2
Purpose: human FLVCR2 cDNA
Depositing lab: Kivanc Birsoy. Depositing organization: Rockefeller University. Publication: Integrative genetic analysis identifies FLVCR1 as a plasma-membrane choline transporter in mammals. Kenny TC, Khan A, Son Y, Yue L, Heissel S, Sharma A, Pasolli HA, Liu Y, Gamazon ER, Alwaseem H, Hite RK, Birsoy K. Cell Metab. 2023 Jun 6;35(6):1057-1071.e12. doi: 10.1016/j.cmet.2023.04.003. Epub 2023 Apr 25. PubMed 37100056.
Backbone
  Vector backbone: pMXS-IRES-Blast
  Vector type: Mammalian Expression, Retroviral
  Selectable markers: Blasticidin
Growth in bacteria
  Bacterial resistance: Ampicillin, 100 μg/mL
  Growth temperature: 37°C
  Growth strain: NEB Stable
  Copy number: Unknown
Gene/Insert
  Gene/Insert name: FLVCR2 (alt name: MFSD7c)
  Species: H. sapiens (human)
  Entrez Gene: FLVCR2 (a.k.a. C14orf58, CCT, EPV, FLVCRL14q, MFSD7C, PVHH, SLC49A2)
Terms and licenses: Academic/Nonprofit Terms; Industry Terms: Not Available to Industry
How to cite: pMXS-IRES-Blast FLVCR2 was a gift from Kivanc Birsoy (Addgene plasmid # 218537 ; http://n2t.net/addgene:218537 ; RRID:Addgene_218537)
