[The description below was written by a language model from this plasmid's Addgene catalogue record and pLannotate feature annotations shown in this document.]
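Description:
pMXS-IRES-Blast FLVCR2 is a Moloney murine leukemia virus (MMLV)-based retroviral vector for stable expression of human FLVCR2 (also known as MFSD7C or SLC49A2) in mammalian cells. The plasmid of about 7.2 kb is propagated in E. coli through a high-copy ColE1/pUC-type origin and selected with ampicillin via the β-lactamase gene and its own promoter. A short lacI fragment next to the origin appears to be a non-functional backbone remnant.

The retroviral cassette is bounded by MMLV long terminal repeats. The 5' LTR is followed by the MMLV Ψ packaging signal, a fragment annotated as MESV Ψ, a truncated gag sequence lacking its start codon, and a pol-derived region containing a splice acceptor. Together these elements support efficient encapsidation of the genomic RNA without producing viral proteins. No separate internal promoter is annotated, so the payload is presumably transcribed from the 5' LTR. The full FLVCR2 coding sequence lies downstream, followed by an EMCV IRES and the blasticidin S deaminase gene. Both proteins are therefore translated from a single bicistronic transcript, which links blasticidin resistance in transduced cells to transporter expression. No epitope tag or fluorescent reporter is annotated on the insert. The 3' end is annotated as a short ΔU3-type LTR fragment adjoining a larger MMLV LTR segment, which probably reflects split annotation of one 3' LTR rather than a demonstrated self-inactivating design.

Because gag, pol and env are absent, viral particles must be made in packaging cells that supply these functions in trans. The record gives the purpose only as human FLVCR2 cDNA. The associated publication concerns the identification of the related protein FLVCR1 as a plasma-membrane choline transporter, which suggests use in overexpression or complementation experiments.
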