Features (pLannotate 1.2.2; 14 found; start..end, strand, type, name):
     22..615     +  LTR            LTR: long terminal repeat from Moloney murine leukemia virus
    678..877     +  misc_feature   MMLV Ψ: packaging signal of Moloney murine leukemia virus (MMLV)
    929..1017    +  misc_feature   MESV Ψ (fragment): packaging signal of murine embryonic stem cell virus
   1094..1510    +  CDS            gag (truncated): truncated Moloney murine leukemia virus (MMLV) gag gene lacking the start codon
   1520..1894    +  misc_feature   pol region: Moloney murine leukemia virus (MMLV) pol region containing the splice acceptor site
   1917..3494    +  CDS            FLVCR2: FLVC2_HUMAN - Also known as C14orf58. Experimental evidence at protein level: Swiss-Prot protein existence level 1. Acts as an importer of heme. Also acts as a transporter for a calcium-chelator complex, important for growth and calcium metabolism. From Homo sapiens (Human).
   3633..4095    +  misc_feature   IRES: internal ribosome entry site (IRES) of the encephalomyocarditis virus (EMCV)
   4115..4504    +  CDS            BSD: blasticidin S deaminase; Aspergillus terreus BSD; confers resistance to blasticidin
   4553..4674    +  LTR            3' LTR (ΔU3) (fragment): self-inactivating 3' long terminal repeat (LTR) from Moloney murine leukemia virus
   4675..5144    +  LTR            LTR: long terminal repeat from Moloney murine leukemia virus
   5210..5262    -  CDS            lacI (fragment): lac repressor; lacI; The lac repressor binds to the lac operator to inhibit transcription in E. coli. This inhibition can be relieved by adding lactose or isopropyl-β-D-thiogalactopyranoside (IPTG).
   5445..6033    -  rep_origin     ori: high-copy-number ColE1/pMB1/pBR322/pUC origin of replication
   6197..7057    -  CDS            AmpR: β-lactamase; bla; confers resistance to ampicillin, carbenicillin, and related antibiotics
   7058..7162    -  promoter       AmpR promoter: bla
>Addgene plasmid #218537 | pMXS-IRES-Blast FLVCR2 | addgene full sequence | sequence record 436014 | Addgene NGS Result
CCCGAAAAGTGCCACCTGCATAATGAAAGACCCCACCTGTAGGTTTGGCAAGCTAGCTTAAGTAACGCCA
TTTTGCAAGGCATGGAAAAATACATAACTGAGAATAGAAAAGTTCAGATCAAGGTCAGGAACAGATGGAA
CAGCTGAATATGGGCCAAACAGGATATCTGTGGTAAGCAGTTCCTGCCCCGGCTCAGGGCCAAGAACAGA
TGGAACAGCTGAATATGGGCCAAACAGGATATCTGTGGTAAGCAGTTCCTGCCCCGGCTCAGGGCCAAGA
ACAGATGGTCCCCAGATGCGGTCCAGCCCTCAGCAGTTTCTAGAGAACCATCAGATGTTTCCAGGGTGCC
CCAAGGACCTGAAATGACCCTGTGCCTTATTTGAACTAACCAATCAGTTCGCTTCTCGCTTCTGTTCGCG
CGCTTCTGCTCCCCGAGCTCAATAAAAGAGCCCACAACCCCTCACTCGGCGCGCCAGTCCTCCGATTGAC
TGAGTCGCCCGGGTACCCGTGTATCCAATAAACCCTCTTGCAGTTGCATCCGACTTGTGGTCTCGCTGTT
CCTTGGGAGGGTCTCCTCTGAGTGATTGACTACCCGTCAGCGGGGGTCTTTCATTTGGGGGCTCGTCCGG
GATCGGGAGACCCCTGCCCAGGGACCACCGACCCACCACCGGGAGGTAAGCTGGCCAGCAACTTATCTGT
GTCTGTCCGATTGTCTAGTGTCTATGACTGATTTTATGCGCCTGCGTCGGTACTAGTTAGCTAACTAGCT
CTGTATCTGGCGGACCCGTGGTGGAACTGACGAGTTCGGAACACCCGGCCGCAACCCTGGGAGACGTCCC
AGGGACTTCGGGGGCCGTTTTTGTGGCCCGACCTGAGTCCAAAAATCCCGATCGTTTTGGACTCTTTGGT
GCACCCCCCTAATAGGAGGGATATGTGGTTCTGGTAGGAGACGAGAACCTAAAACAGTTCCCGCCTCCGT
CTGAATTTTTGCTTTCGGTTTGGGACCGAAGCCGCGCCGCGCGTCTTGTCTGCTGCAGCATCGTTCTGTG
TTGTCTCTGTCTGACTGTGTTTCTGTATTTGTCTGAAAATTAGGGCCAGACTGTTACCACTCCCTTAAGT
TTGACCTTAGGTCACTGGAAAGATGTCGAGCGGATCGCTCACAACCAGTCGGTAGATGTCAAGAAGAGAC
GTTGGGTTACCTTCTGCTCTGCAGAATGGCCAACCTTTAACGTCGGATGGCCGCGAGACGGCACCTTTAA
CCGAGACCTCATCACCCAGGTTAAGATCAAGGTCTTTTCACCTGGCCCGCATGGACACCCAGACCAGGTC
CCCTACATCGTGACCTGGGAAGCCTTGGCTTTTGACCCCCCTCCCTGGGTCAAGCCCTTTGTACACCCTA
AGCCTCCGCCTCCTCTTCCTCCATCCGCCCCGTCTCTCCCCCTTGAACCTCCTCGTTCGACCCCGCCTCG
ATCCTCCCTTTATCCAGCCCTCACTCCTTCTCTAGGCGCCCCCATATGGCCATATGAGATCTTATATGGG
GCACCCCCGCCCCTTGTAAACTTCCCTGACCCTGACATGACAAGAGTTACTAACAGCCCCTCTCTCCAAG
CTCACTTACAGGCTCTCTACTTAGTCCAGCACGAAGTCTGGAGACCTCTGGCGGCAGCCTACCAAGAACA
ACTGGACCGACCGGTGGTACCTCACCCTTACCGAGTCGGCGACACAGTGTGGGTCCGCCGACACCAGACT
AAGAACCTAGAACCTCGCTGGAAAGGACCTTACACAGTCCTGCTGACCACCCCCACCGCCCTCAAAGTAG
ACGGCATCGCAGCTTGGATACACGCCGCCCACGTGAAGGCTGCCGACCCCGGGGGTGGACCATCCTCTAG
ACTGCCGGATCTAGCTAGTTAATTAAATGGTAAACGAGGGACCGAATCAAGAGGAATCTGACGATACACC
AGTACCCGAATCAGCGTTGCAGGCCGATCCGTCAGTTTCTGTGCACCCTTCCGTGTCAGTTCACCCATCC
GTTTCTATTAATCCGTCCGTGAGCGTACATCCGTCATCCTCTGCTCATCCTTCTGCACTCGCTCAGCCTT
CAGGACTTGCCCATCCATCATCTTCAGGGCCCGAAGATCTGAGTGTCATAAAAGTCTCCCGGAGAAGGTG
GGCAGTTGTTTTAGTCTTCTCTTGTTATAGCATGTGCAATTCTTTCCAATGGATCCAGTACGGGTCTATT
AACAACATATTTATGCATTTCTATGGAGTGTCTGCTTTCGCTATCGATTGGCTCTCAATGTGTTATATGC
TCACCTATATACCGCTTTTGTTACCGGTCGCCTGGTTGCTTGAGAAATTTGGGTTGAGAACAATCGCGCT
GACCGGTAGCGCACTGAATTGTCTTGGTGCTTGGGTTAAATTGGGGTCTTTGAAACCCCACCTGTTCCCT
GTGACAGTTGTTGGTCAACTGATTTGTAGTGTTGCTCAAGTCTTTATTCTTGGAATGCCAAGCAGAATAG
CAAGTGTATGGTTTGGCGCAAACGAAGTCTCCACCGCTTGTAGCGTAGCCGTGTTCGGGAACCAATTAGG
CATAGCCATAGGCTTTCTGGTGCCGCCAGTACTTGTGCCAAATATCGAGGATCGAGATGAACTGGCATAT
CATATTTCTATAATGTTTTACATCATTGGTGGCGTTGCTACCTTATTGCTGATTCTCGTGATTATCGTGT
TTAAAGAAAAGCCAAAGTACCCGCCTTCAAGAGCTCAGAGCCTGTCTTACGCGCTGACGAGCCCGGACGC
TTCTTATCTCGGCTCAATTGCTAGACTTTTCAAGAACCTTAATTTCGTCTTGCTGGTGATTACATACGGG
CTCAACGCAGGCGCATTCTACGCGCTGAGCACCCTGTTGAACCGGATGGTAATTTGGCATTATCCCGGCG
AAGAGGTTAACGCCGGGCGCATAGGTTTAACCATTGTGATCGCCGGCATGCTGGGAGCGGTCATAAGCGG
TATTTGGTTAGACAGATCAAAGACTTACAAGGAAACTACTTTAGTGGTGTACATTATGACCTTGGTCGGA
ATGGTTGTTTATACATTCACACTGAATTTGGGCCATCTTTGGGTGGTTTTTATTACCGCTGGAACCATGG
GTTTCTTCATGACAGGATACTTGCCCTTGGGCTTCGAATTCGCAGTTGAATTAACCTATCCTGAGTCCGA
GGGGATAAGCTCTGGACTTCTGAATATCTCCGCTCAAGTGTTCGGCATTATTTTCACGATTAGCCAAGGA
CAAATCATAGATAATTACGGGACAAAACCAGGCAATATTTTCTTATGCGTCTTTCTCACATTAGGCGCTG
CTCTGACAGCTTTTATCAAAGCTGACTTGCGCCGCCAAAAGGCTAACAAGGAGACCCTCGAAAATAAGCT
GCAGGAAGAAGAAGAAGAATCAAATACGTCCAAGGTACCGACCGCCGTCTCCGAAGACCACTTGTAGGCT
ACGTAAATTCCGCCCCCCCCCCCCCTCTCCCTCCCCCCCCCCTAACGTTACTGGCCGAAGCCGCTTGGAA
TAAGGCCGGTGTGCGTTTGTCTATATGTTATTTTCCACCATATTGCCGTCTTTTGGCAATGTGAGGGCCC
GGAAACCTGGCCCTGTCTTCTTGACGAGCATTCCTAGGGGTCTTTCCCCTCTCGCCAAAGGAATGCAAGG
TCTGTTGAATGTCGTGAAGGAAGCAGTTCCTCTGGAAGCTTCTTGAAGACAAACAACGTCTGTAGCGACC
CTTTGCAGGCAGCGGAACCCCCCACCTGGCGACAGGTGCCTCTGCGGCCAAAAGCCACGTGTATAAGATA
CACCTGCAAAGGCGGCACAACCCCAGTGCCACGTTGTGAGTTGGATAGTTGTGGAAAGAGTCAAATGGCT
CTCCTCAAGCGTATTCAACAAGGGGCTGAAGGATGCCCAGAAGGTACCCCATTGTATGGGATCTGATCTG
GGGCCTCGGTGCACATGCTTTACATGTGTTTAGTCGAGGTTAAAAAAACGTCTAGGCCCCCCGAACCACG
GGGACGTGGTTTTCCTTTGAAAAACACGATGATAATATGGCCACAACCATGGTTCCTTTGTCTCAAGAAG
AATCCACCCTCATTGAAAGAGCAACGGCTACAATCAACAGCATCCCCATCTCTGAAGACTACAGCGTCGC
CAGCGCAGCTCTCTCTAGCGACGGCCGCATCTTCACTGGTGTCAATGTATATCATTTTACTGGGGGACCT
TGTGCAGAACTCGTGGTGCTGGGCACTGCTGCTGCTGCGGCAGCTGGCAACCTGACTTGTATCGTCGCGA
TCGGAAATGAGAACAGGGGCATCTTGAGCCCCTGCGGACGGTGCCGACAGGTGCTTCTCGATCTGCATCC
TGGGATCAAAGCCATAGTGAAGGACAGTGATGGACAGCCGACGGCAGTTGGGATTCGTGAATTGCTGCCC
TCTGGTTATGTGTGGGAGGGCTAAGTCGACGATAAAATAAAAGATTTTATTTAGTCTCCAGAAAAAGGGG
GGAATGAAAGACCCCACCTGTAGGTTTGGCAAGCTAGCTTAAGTAACGCCATTTTGCAAGGCATGGAAAA
ATACATAACTGAGAATAGAGAAGTTCAGATCAAGGTCAGGAACAGATGGAACAGCTGAATATGGGCCAAA
CAGGATATCTGTGGTAAGCAGTTCCTGCCCCGGCTCAGGGCCAAGAACAGATGGAACAGCTGAATATGGG
CCAAACAGGATATCTGTGGTAAGCAGTTCCTGCCCCGGCTCAGGGCCAAGAACAGATGGTCCCCAGATGC
GGTCCAGCCCTCAGCAGTTTCTAGAGAACCATCAGATGTTTCCAGGGTGCCCCAAGGACCTGAAATGACC
CTGTGCCTTATTTGAACTAACCAATCAGTTCGCTTCTCGCTTCTGTTCGCGCGCTTCTGCTCCCCGAGCT
CAATAAAAGAGCCCACAACCCCTCACTCGGGGCGCCAGTCCTCCGATTGACTGAGTCGCCCGGGTACCCG
TGTATCCAATAAACCCTCTTGCAGTTGCATCCGACTTGTGGTCTCGCTGTTCCTTGGGAGGGTCTCCTCT
GAGTGATTGACTACCCGTCAGCGGGGGTCTTTCACATGCAGCATGTATCAAAATTAATTTGGTTTTTTTT
CTTAAGTATTTACATTAAATGGCCATAGTTGCATTAATGAATCGGCCAACGCGCGGGGAGAGGCGGTTTG
CGTATTGGGCGCTCTTCCGCTTCCTCGCTCACTGACTCGCTGCGCTCGGTCGTTCGGCTGCGGCGAGCGG
TATCAGCTCACTCAAAGGCGGTAATACGGTTATCCACAGAATCAGGGGATAACGCAGGAAAGAACATGTG
AGCAAAAGGCCAGCAAAAGGCCAGGAACCGTAAAAAGGCCGCGTTGCTGGCGTTTTTCCATAGGCTCCGC
CCCCCTGACGAGCATCACAAAAATCGACGCTCAAGTCAGAGGTGGCGAAACCCGACAGGACTATAAAGAT
ACCAGGCGTTTCCCCCTGGAAGCTCCCTCGTGCGCTCTCCTGTTCCGACCCTGCCGCTTACCGGATACCT
GTCCGCCTTTCTCCCTTCGGGAAGCGTGGCGCTTTCTCATAGCTCACGCTGTAGGTATCTCAGTTCGGTG
TAGGTCGTTCGCTCCAAGCTGGGCTGTGTGCACGAACCCCCCGTTCAGCCCGACCGCTGCGCCTTATCCG
GTAACTATCGTCTTGAGTCCAACCCGGTAAGACACGACTTATCGCCACTGGCAGCAGCCACTGGTAACAG
GATTAGCAGAGCGAGGTATGTAGGCGGTGCTACAGAGTTCTTGAAGTGGTGGCCTAACTACGGCTACACT
AGAAGAACAGTATTTGGTATCTGCGCTCTGCTGAAGCCAGTTACCTTCGGAAAAAGAGTTGGTAGCTCTT
GATCCGGCAAACAAACCACCGCTGGTAGCGGTGGTTTTTTTGTTTGCAAGCAGCAGATTACGCGCAGAAA
AAAAGGATCTCAAGAAGATCCTTTGATCTTTTCTACGGGGTCTGACGCTCAGTGGAACGAAAACTCACGT
TAAGGGATTTTGGTCATGAGATTATCAAAAAGGATCTTCACCTAGATCCTTTTGCGGCCGGCCGCAAATC
AATCTAAAGTATATATGAGTAAACTTGGTCTGACAGTTACCAATGCTTAATCAGTGAGGCACCTATCTCA
GCGATCTGTCTATTTCGTTCATCCATAGTTGCCTGACTCCCCGTCGTGTAGATAACTACGATACGGGAGG
GCTTACCATCTGGCCCCAGTGCTGCAATGATACCGCGAGACCCACGCTCACCGGCTCCAGATTTATCAGC
AATAAACCAGCCAGCCGGAAGGGCCGAGCGCAGAAGTGGTCCTGCAACTTTATCCGCCTCCATCCAGTCT
ATTAATTGTTGCCGGGAAGCTAGAGTAAGTAGTTCGCCAGTTAATAGTTTGCGCAACGTTGTTGCCATTG
CTACAGGCATCGTGGTGTCACGCTCGTCGTTTGGTATGGCTTCATTCAGCTCCGGTTCCCAACGATCAAG
GCGAGTTACATGATCCCCCATGTTGTGCAAAAAAGCGGTTAGCTCCTTCGGTCCTCCGATCGTTGTCAGA
AGTAAGTTGGCCGCAGTGTTATCACTCATGGTTATGGCAGCACTGCATAATTCTCTTACTGTCATGCCAT
CCGTAAGATGCTTTTCTGTGACTGGTGAGTACTCAACCAAGTCATTCTGAGAATAGTGTATGCGGCGACC
GAGTTGCTCTTGCCCGGCGTCAATACGGGATAATACCGCGCCACATAGCAGAACTTTAAAAGTGCTCATC
ATTGGAAAACGTTCTTCGGGGCGAAAACTCTCAAGGATCTTACCGCTGTTGAGATCCAGTTCGATGTAAC
CCACTCGTGCACCCAACTGATCTTCAGCATCTTTTACTTTCACCAGCGTTTCTGGGTGAGCAAAAACAGG
AAGGCAAAATGCCGCAAAAAAGGGAATAAGGGCGACACGGAAATGTTGAATACTCATACTCTTCCTTTTT
CAATATTATTGAAGCATTTATCAGGGTTATTGTCTCATGAGCGGATACATATTTGAATGTATTTAGAAAA
ATAAACAAATAGGGGTTCCGCGCACATTTC
