>Addgene plasmid #218537 | pMXS-IRES-Blast FLVCR2 | depositor partial sequence | sequence record 426488 | Insert
ATGGTAAACGAGGGACCGAATCAAGAGGAATCTGACGATACACCAGTACCCGAATCAGCGTTGCAGGCCG
ATCCGTCAGTTTCTGTGCACCCTTCCGTGTCAGTTCACCCATCCGTTTCTATTAATCCGTCCGTGAGCGT
ACATCCGTCATCCTCTGCTCATCCTTCTGCACTCGCTCAGCCTTCAGGACTTGCCCATCCATCATCTTCA
GGGCCCGAAGATCTGAGTGTCATAAAAGTCTCCCGGAGAAGGTGGGCAGTTGTTTTAGTCTTCTCTTGTT
ATAGCATGTGCAATTCTTTCCAATGGATCCAGTACGGGTCTATTAACAACATATTTATGCATTTCTATGG
AGTGTCTGCTTTCGCTATCGATTGGCTCTCAATGTGTTATATGCTCACCTATATACCGCTTTTGTTACCG
GTCGCCTGGTTGCTTGAGAAATTTGGGTTGAGAACAATCGCGCTGACCGGTAGCGCACTGAATTGTCTTG
GTGCTTGGGTTAAATTGGGGTCTTTGAAACCCCACCTGTTCCCTGTGACAGTTGTTGGTCAACTGATTTG
TAGTGTTGCTCAAGTCTTTATTCTTGGAATGCCAAGCAGAATAGCAAGTGTATGGTTTGGCGCAAACGAA
GTCTCCACCGCTTGTAGCGTAGCCGTGTTCGGGAACCAATTAGGCATAGCCATAGGCTTTCTGGTGCCGC
CAGTACTTGTGCCAAATATCGAGGATCGAGATGAACTGGCATATCATATTTCTATAATGTTTTACATCAT
TGGTGGCGTTGCTACCTTATTGCTGATTCTCGTGATTATCGTGTTTAAAGAAAAGCCAAAGTACCCGCCT
TCAAGAGCTCAGAGCCTGTCTTACGCGCTGACGAGCCCGGACGCTTCTTATCTCGGCTCAATTGCTAGAC
TTTTCAAGAACCTTAATTTCGTCTTGCTGGTGATTACATACGGGCTCAACGCAGGCGCATTCTACGCGCT
GAGCACCCTGTTGAACCGGATGGTAATTTGGCATTATCCCGGCGAAGAGGTTAACGCCGGGCGCATAGGT
TTAACCATTGTGATCGCCGGCATGCTGGGAGCGGTCATAAGCGGTATTTGGTTAGACAGATCAAAGACTT
ACAAGGAAACTACTTTAGTGGTGTACATTATGACCTTGGTCGGAATGGTTGTTTATACATTCACACTGAA
TTTGGGCCATCTTTGGGTGGTTTTTATTACCGCTGGAACCATGGGTTTCTTCATGACAGGATACTTGCCC
TTGGGCTTCGAATTCGCAGTTGAATTAACCTATCCTGAGTCCGAGGGGATAAGCTCTGGACTTCTGAATA
TCTCCGCTCAAGTGTTCGGCATTATTTTCACGATTAGCCAAGGACAAATCATAGATAATTACGGGACAAA
ACCAGGCAATATTTTCTTATGCGTCTTTCTCACATTAGGCGCTGCTCTGACAGCTTTTATCAAAGCTGAC
TTGCGCCGCCAAAAGGCTAACAAGGAGACCCTCGAAAATAAGCTGCAGGAAGAAGAAGAAGAATCAAATA
CGTCCAAGGTACCGACCGCCGTCTCCGAAGACCACTTGTAG
